>Addgene plasmid #198549 | SpCas9-NRCH-YE1-BE4max | addgene full sequence | sequence record 388903 | Addgene NGS Result
GAGCAAAATTTAAGCTACAACAAGGCAAGGCTTGACCGACAATTGCATGAAGAATCTGCTTAGGGTTAGG
CGTTTTGCGCTGCTTCGCGATGTACGGGCCAGATATACGCGTTGACATTGATTATTGACTAGTTATTAAT
AGTAATCAATTACGGGGTCATTAGTTCATAGCCCATATATGGAGTTCCGCGTTACATAACTTACGGTAAA
TGGCCCGCCTGGCTGACCGCCCAACGACCCCCGCCCATTGACGTCAATAATGACGTATGTTCCCATAGTA
ACGCCAATAGGGACTTTCCATTGACGTCAATGGGTGGAGTATTTACGGTAAACTGCCCACTTGGCAGTAC
ATCAAGTGTATCATATGCCAAGTACGCCCCCTATTGACGTCAATGACGGTAAATGGCCCGCCTGGCATTA
TGCCCAGTACATGACCTTATGGGACTTTCCTACTTGGCAGTACATCTACGTATTAGTCATCGCTATTACC
ATGGTGATGCGGTTTTGGCAGTACATCAATGGGCGTGGATAGCGGTTTGACTCACGGGGATTTCCAAGTC
TCCACCCCATTGACGTCAATGGGAGTTTGTTTTGGCACCAAAATCAACGGGACTTTCCAAAATGTCGTAA
CAACTCCGCCCCATTGACGCAAATGGGCGGTAGGCGTGTACGGTGGGAGGTCTATATAAGCAGCGCGTTT
TGCCTGTACTGGGTCTCTCTGGTTAGACCAGATCTGAGCCTGGGAGCTCTCTGGCTAACTAGGGAACCCA
CTGCTTAAGCCTCAATAAAGCTTGCCTTGAGTGCTTCAAGTAGTGTGTGCCCGTCTGTTGTGTGACTCTG
GTAACTAGAGATCCCTCAGACCCTTTTAGTCAGTGTGGAAAATCTCTAGCAGTGGCGCCCGAACAGGGAC
TTGAAAGCGAAAGGGAAACCAGAGGAGCTCTCTCGACGCAGGACTCGGCTTGCTGAAGCGCGCACGGCAA
GAGGCGAGGGGCGGCGACTGGTGAGTACGCCAAAAATTTTGACTAGCGGAGGCTAGAAGGAGAGAGATGG
GTGCGAGAGCGTCAGTATTAAGCGGGGGAGAATTAGATCGCGATGGGAAAAAATTCGGTTAAGGCCAGGG
GGAAAGAAAAAATATAAATTAAAACATATAGTATGGGCAAGCAGGGAGCTAGAACGATTCGCAGTTAATC
CTGGCCTGTTAGAAACATCAGAAGGCTGTAGACAAATACTGGGACAGCTACAACCATCCCTTCAGACAGG
ATCAGAAGAACTTAGATCATTATATAATACAGTAGCAACCCTCTATTGTGTGCATCAAAGGATAGAGATA
AAAGACACCAAGGAAGCTTTAGACAAGATAGAGGAAGAGCAAAACAAAAGTAAGACCACCGCACAGCAAG
CGGCCGCTGATCTTCAGACCTGGAGGAGGAGATATGAGGGACAATTGGAGAAGTGAATTATATAAATATA
AAGTAGTAAAAATTGAACCATTAGGAGTAGCACCCACCAAGGCAAAGAGAAGAGTGGTGCAGAGAGAAAA
AAGAGCAGTGGGAATAGGAGCTTTGTTCCTTGGGTTCTTGGGAGCAGCAGGAAGCACTATGGGCGCAGCG
TCAATGACGCTGACGGTACAGGCCAGACAATTATTGTCTGGTATAGTGCAGCAGCAGAACAATTTGCTGA
GGGCTATTGAGGCGCAACAGCATCTGTTGCAACTCACAGTCTGGGGCATCAAGCAGCTCCAGGCAAGAAT
CCTGGCTGTGGAAAGATACCTAAAGGATCAACAGCTCCTGGGGATTTGGGGTTGCTCTGGAAAACTCATT
TGCACCACTGCTGTGCCTTGGAATGCTAGTTGGAGTAATAAATCTCTGGAACAGATTTGGAATCACACGA
CCTGGATGGAGTGGGACAGAGAAATTAACAATTACACAAGCTTAATACACTCCTTAATTGAAGAATCGCA
AAACCAGCAAGAAAAGAATGAACAAGAATTATTGGAATTAGATAAATGGGCAAGTTTGTGGAATTGGTTT
AACATAACAAATTGGCTGTGGTATATAAAATTATTCATAATGATAGTAGGAGGCTTGGTAGGTTTAAGAA
TAGTTTTTGCTGTACTTTCTATAGTGAATAGAGTTAGGCAGGGATATTCACCATTATCGTTTCAGACCCA
CCTCCCAACCCCGAGGGGACCCGACAGGCCCGAAGGAATAGAAGAAGAAGGTGGAGAGAGAGACAGAGAC
AGATCCATTCGATTAGTGAACGGATCGGCACTGCGTGCGCCAATTCTGCAGACAAATGGCAGTATTCATC
CACAATTTTAAAAGAAAAGGGGGGATTGGGGGGTACAGTGCAGGGGAAAGAATAGTAGACATAATAGCAA
CAGACATACAAACTAAAGAATTACAAAAACAAATTACAAAAATTCAAAATTTTCGGGTTTATTACAGGGA
CAGCAGAGATCCAGTTTGGTTAATTAGCTAGCTAGGTCTTGAAAGGAGTGGGAATTGGCTCCGGTGCCCG
TCAGTGGGCAGAGCGCACATCGCCCACAGTCCCCGAGAAGTTGGGGGGAGGGGTCGGCAATTGATCCGGT
GCCTAGAGAAGGTGGCGCGGGGTAAACTGGGAAAGTGATGTCGTGTACTGGCTCCGCCTTTTTCCCGAGG
GTGGGGGAGAACCGTATATAAGTGCAGTAGTCGCCGTGAACGTTCTTTTTCGCAACGGGTTTGCCGCCAG
AACACAGGACCGGTTGCCACCATGAAACGGACAGCCGACGGAAGCGAGTTCGAGTCACCAAAGAAGAAGC
GGAAAGTCTCCTCAGAGACTGGGCCTGTCGCCGTCGATCCAACCCTGCGCCGCCGGATTGAACCTCACGA
GTTTGAAGTGTTCTTTGACCCCCGGGAGCTGAGAAAGGAGACATGCCTGCTGTACGAGATCAACTGGGGA
GGCAGGCACTCCATCTGGAGGCACACCTCTCAGAACACAAATAAGCACGTGGAGGTGAACTTCATCGAGA
AGTTTACCACAGAGCGGTACTTCTGCCCCAATACCAGATGTAGCATCACATGGTTTCTGAGCTATTCCCC
TTGCGGAGAGTGTAGCAGGGCCATCACCGAGTTCCTGTCCAGATATCCACACGTGACACTGTTTATCTAC
ATCGCCAGGCTGTATCACCACGCAGACCCAGAGAATAGGCAGGGCCTGCGCGATCTGATCAGCTCCGGCG
TGACCATCCAGATCATGACAGAGCAGGAGTCCGGCTACTGCTGGCGGAACTTCGTGAATTATTCTCCTAG
CAACGAGGCCCACTGGCCTAGGTACCCACACCTGTGGGTGCGCCTGTACGTGCTGGAGCTGTATTGCATC
ATCCTGGGCCTGCCCCCTTGTCTGAATATCCTGCGGAGAAAGCAGCCCCAGCTGACCTTCTTTACAATCG
CCCTGCAGTCTTGTCACTATCAGAGGCTGCCACCCCACATCCTGTGGGCCACAGGCCTGAAGTCTGGAGG
ATCTAGCGGAGGATCCTCTGGCAGCGAGACACCAGGAACAAGCGAGTCAGCAACACCAGAGAGCAGTGGC
GGCAGCAGCGGCGGCAGCGACAAGAAGTACAGCATCGGCCTGGCCATCGGCACCAACTCTGTGGGCTGGG
CCGTGATCACCGACGAGTACAAGGTGCCCAGCAAGAAATTCAAGGTGCTGGGCAACACCGACCGGCACAG
CATCAAGAAGAACCTGATCGGAGCCCTGCTGTTCGACAGCGGCGAAACAGCCGAGGCCACCCGGCTGAAG
AGAACCGCCAGAAGAAGATACACCAGACGGAAGAACCGGATCTGCTATCTGCAAGAGATCTTCAGCAACG
AGATGGCCAAGGTGGACGACAGCTTCTTCCACAGACTGGAAGAGTCCTTCCTGGTGGAAGAGGATAAGAA
GCACGAGCGGCACCCCATCTTCGGCAACATCGTGGACGAGGTGGCCTACCACGAGAAGTACCCCACCATC
TACCACCTGAGAAAGAAACTGGTGGACAGCACCGACAAGGCCGACCTGCGGCTGATCTATCTGGCCCTGG
CCCACATGATCAAGTTCCGGGGCCACTTCCTGATCGAGGGCGACCTGAACCCCGACAACAGCGACGTGGA
CAAGCTGTTCATCCAGCTGGTGCAGACCTACAACCAGCTGTTCGAGGAAAACCCCATCAACGCCAGCGGC
GTGGACGCCAAGGCCATCCTGTCTGCCAGACTGAGCAAGAGCAGACGGCTGGAAAATCTGATCGCCCAGC
TGCCCGGCGAGAAGAAGAATGGCCTGTTCGGAAACCTGATTGCCCTGAGCCTGGGCCTGACCCCCAACTT
CAAGAGCAACTTCGACCTGGCCGAGGATGCCAAACTGCAGCTGAGCAAGGACACCTACGACGACGACCTG
GACAACCTGCTGGCCCAGATCGGCGACCAGTACGCCGACCTGTTTCTGGCCGCCAAGAACCTGTCCGACG
CCATCCTGCTGAGCGACATCCTGAGAGTGAACACCGAGATCACCAAGGCCCCCCTGAGCGCCTCTATGGT
GAAGAGATACGACGAGCACCACCAGGACCTGACCCTGCTGAAAGCTCTCGTGCGGCAGCAGCTGCCTGAG
AAGTACAAAGAGATTTTCTTCGACCAGAGCAAGAACGGCTACGCCGGCTACATTGACGGCGGAGCCAGCC
AGGAAGAGTTCTACAAGTTCATCAAGCCCATCCTGGAAAAGATGGACGGCACCGAGGAACTGCTCGTGAA
GCTGAACAGAGAGGACCTGCTGCGGAAGCAGCGGACCTTCGACAACGGCATCATCCCCCACCAGATCCAC
CTGGGAGAGCTGCACGCCATTCTGCGGCGGCAGGGCGATTTTTACCCATTCCTGAAGGACAACCGGGAAA
AGATCGAGAAGATCCTGACCTTCCGCATCCCCTACTACGTGGGCCCTCTGGCCAGGGGAAACAGCAGATT
CGCCTGGATGACCAGAAAGAGCGAGGAAACCATCACCCCCTGGAACTTCGAGGAAGTGGTGGACAAGGGC
GCTTCCGCCCAGAGCTTCATCGAGCGGATGACCAACTTCGATAAGAACCTGCCCAACGAGAAGGTGCTGC
CCAAGCACAGCCTGCTGTACGAGTACTTCACCGTGTATAACGAGCTGACCAAAGTGAAATACGTGACCGA
GGGAATGAGAAAGCCCGCCTTCCTGAGCGGCGAGCAGAAAAAGGCCATCGTGGACCTGCTGTTCAAGACC
AACCGGAAAGTGACCGTGAAGCAGCTGAAAGAGGACTACTTCAAGAAAATCGAGTGCTTCGACTCCGTGG
AAATCTCCGGCGTGGAAGATCGGTTCAACGCCTCCCTGGGCACATACCACGATCTGCTGAAAATTATCAA
GGACAAGGACTTCCTGGACAATGAGGAAAACGAGGACATTCTGGAAGATATCGTGCTGACCCTGACACTG
TTTGAGGACAGAGAGATGATCGAGGAACGGCTGAAAACCTATGCCCACCTGTTCGACGACAAAGTGATGA
AGCAGCTGAAGCGGCTGAGATACACCGGCTGGGGCAGGCTGAGCCGGAAGCTGATCAACGGCATCCGGGA
CAAGCAGTCCGGCAAGACAATCCTGGATTTCCTGAAGTCCGACGGCTTCGCCAACAGAAACTTCATGCAG
CTGATCCACGACGACAGCCTGACCTTTAAAGAGGACATCCAGAAAGCCCAGGTGTCCGGCCAGGGCGATA
GCCTGCACGAGCACATTGCCAATCTGGCCGGCAGCCCCGCCATTAAGAAGGGCATCCTGCAGACAGTGAA
GGTGGTGGACGAGCTCGTGAAAGTGATGGGCGGCCACAAGCCCGAGAACATCGTGATCGAAATGGCCAGA
GAGAACCAGACCACCCAGAAGGGACAGAAGAACAGCCGCGAGAGAATGAAGCGGATCGAAGAGGGCATCA
AAGAGCTGGGCAGCCAGATCCTGAAAGAACACCCCGTGGAAAACACCCAGCTGCAGAACGAGAAGCTGTA
CCTGTACTACCTGCAGAATGGGCGGGATATGTACGTGGACCAGGAACTGGACATCAACCGGCTGTCCGAC
TACGATGTGGACCATATCGTGCCTCAGAGCTTTCTGAAGGACGACTCCATCGACAACAAGGTGCTGACCA
GAAGCGACAAGAACCGGGGCAAGAGCGACAACGTGCCCTCCGAAGAGGTCGTGAAGAAGATGAAGAACTA
CTGGCGGCAGCTGCTGAACGCCAAGCTGATTACCCAGAGAAAGTTCGACAATCTGACCAAGGCCGAGAGA
GGCGGCCTGAGCGAACTGGATAAGGCCGGCTTCATCAAGAGACAGCTGGTGGAAACCCGGCAGATCACAA
AGCACGTGGCACAGATCCTGGACTCCCGGATGAACACTAAGTACGACGAGAATGACAAGCTGATCCGGGA
AGTGAAAGTGATCACCCTGAAGTCCAAGCTGGTGTCCGATTTCCGGAAGGATTTCCAGTTTTACAAAGTG
CGCGAGATCAACAACTACCACCACGCCCACGACGCCTACCTGAACGCCGTCGTGGGAACCGCCCTGATCA
AAAAGTACCCTAAGCTGGAAAGCGAGTTCGTGTACGGCGACTACAAGGTGTACGACGTGCGGAAGATGAT
CGCCAAGAGCGAGCAGGAAATCGGCAAGGCTACCGCCAAGTACTTCTTCTACAGCAACATCATGAACTTT
TTCAAGACCGAGATTACCCTGGCCAACGGCGAGATCCGGAAGCGGCCTCTGATCGAGACAAACGGCGAAA
CCGGGGAGATCGTGTGGGATAAGGGCCGGGATTTTGCCACCGTGCGGAAAGTGCTGAGCATGCCCCAAGT
GAATATCGTGAAAAAGACCGAGGTGCAGACAGGCGGCTTCAGCAAAGAGTCTATCCTGCCCAAGGGCAAC
AGCGATAAGCTGATCGCCAGAAAGAAGGACTGGGACCCTAAGAAGTACGGCGGCTTCAACAGCCCCACCG
TGGCCTATTCTGTGCTGGTGGTGGCCAAAGTGGAAAAGGGCAAGTCCAAGAAACTGAAGAGTGTGAAAGA
GCTACTGGGGATCACCATCATGGAAAGAAGCAGCTTCGAGAAGAATCCCATCGACTTTCTGGAAGCCAAG
GGCTACAAAGAAGTGAAAAAGGACCTGATCATCAAGCTGCCTAAGTACTCCCTGTTCGAGCTGGAAAACG
GCCGGAAGAGAATGCTGGCCTCTGCCGGCGTGCTGCAGAAGGGAAACGAACTGGCCCTGCCCTCCAAATA
TGTGAACTTCCTGTACCTGGCCAGCCACTATGAGAAGCTGAAGGGCTCCCCCGAGGATAATGAGCAGAAA
CAGCTGTTTGTGGAACAGCACAAGCACTACCTGGACGAGATCATCGAGCAGATCAGCGAGTTCTCCAAGA
GAGTGATCCTGGCCGACGCTAATCTGGACAAAGTGCTGTCCGCCTACAACAAGCACCGGGATAAGCCCAT
CAGAGAGCAGGCCGAGAATATCATCCACCTGTTTACCCTGACCAATCTGGGAGCCCCTGCCGCCTTCAAG
TACTTTGACACCACCATCAACCGGAAGCAGTACAACACCACCAAAGAGGTGCTGGACGCCACCCTGATCC
GGCAGAGCATCACCGGCCTGTACGAGACACGGATCGACCTGTCTCAGCTGGGAGGCGACAGCGGCGGGAG
CGGCGGGAGCGGGGGGAGCACTAATCTGAGCGACATCATTGAGAAGGAGACTGGGAAACAGCTGGTCATT
CAGGAGTCCATCCTGATGCTGCCTGAGGAGGTGGAGGAAGTGATCGGCAACAAGCCAGAGTCTGACATCC
TGGTGCACACCGCCTACGACGAGTCCACAGATGAGAATGTGATGCTGCTGACCTCTGACGCCCCCGAGTA
TAAGCCTTGGGCCCTGGTCATCCAGGATTCTAACGGCGAGAATAAGATCAAGATGCTGAGCGGAGGATCC
GGAGGATCTGGAGGCAGCACCAACCTGTCTGACATCATCGAGAAGGAGACAGGCAAGCAGCTGGTCATCC
AGGAGAGCATCCTGATGCTGCCCGAAGAAGTCGAAGAAGTGATCGGAAACAAGCCTGAGAGCGATATCCT
GGTCCATACCGCCTACGACGAGAGTACCGACGAAAATGTGATGCTGCTGACATCCGACGCCCCAGAGTAT
AAGCCCTGGGCTCTGGTCATCCAGGATTCCAACGGAGAGAACAAAATCAAAATGCTGTCTGGCGGCTCAA
AAAGAACCGCCGACGGCAGCGAATTCGAGCCCAAGAAGAAGAGGAAAGTCGATTACAAAGACGATGACGA
TAAGGGATCCGGCGCAACAAACTTCTCTCTGCTGAAACAAGCCGGAGATGTCGAAGAGAATCCTGGACCG
ATGGCCAAGCCTTTGTCTCAAGAAGAATCCACCCTCATTGAAAGAGCAACGGCTACAATCAACAGCATCC
CCATCTCTGAAGACTACAGCGTCGCCAGCGCAGCTCTCTCTAGCGACGGCCGCATCTTCACTGGTGTCAA
TGTATATCATTTTACTGGGGGACCTTGTGCAGAACTCGTGGTGCTGGGCACTGCTGCTGCTGCGGCAGCT
GGCAACCTGACTTGTATCGTCGCGATCGGAAATGAGAACAGGGGCATCTTGAGCCCCTGCGGACGGTGCC
GACAGGTGCTTCTCGATCTGCATCCTGGGATCAAAGCCATAGTGAAGGACAGTGATGGACAGCCGACGGC
AGTTGGGATTCGTGAATTGCTGCCCTCTGGTTATGTGTGGGAGGGCTAAGAATTCGATATCAAGCTTATC
GGTAATCAACCTCTGGATTACAAAATTTGTGAAAGATTGACTGGTATTCTTAACTATGTTGCTCCTTTTA
CGCTATGTGGATACGCTGCTTTAATGCCTTTGTATCATGCTATTGCTTCCCGTATGGCTTTCATTTTCTC
CTCCTTGTATAAATCCTGGTTGCTGTCTCTTTATGAGGAGTTGTGGCCCGTTGTCAGGCAACGTGGCGTG
GTGTGCACTGTGTTTGCTGACGCAACCCCCACTGGTTGGGGCATTGCCACCACCTGTCAGCTCCTTTCCG
GGACTTTCGCTTTCCCCCTCCCTATTGCCACGGCGGAACTCATCGCCGCCTGCCTTGCCCGCTGCTGGAC
AGGGGCTCGGCTGTTGGGCACTGACAATTCCGTGGTGTTGTCGGGGAAATCATCGTCCTTTCCTTGGCTG
CTCGCCTGTGTTGCCACCTGGATTCTGCGCGGGACGTCCTTCTGCTACGTCCCTTCGGCCCTCAATCCAG
CGGACCTTCCTTCCCGCGGCCTGCTGCCGGCTCTGCGGCCTCTTCCGCGTCTTCGCCTTCGCCCTCAGAC
GAGTCGGATCTCCCTTTGGGCCGCCTCCCCGCATCGATACCGTCGACCTCGAGACCTAGAAAAACATGGA
GCAATCACAAGTAGCAATACAGCAGCTACCAATGCTGATTGTGCCTGGCTAGAAGCACAAGAGGAGGAGG
AGGTGGGTTTTCCAGTCACACCTCAGGTACCTTTAAGACCAATGACTTACAAGGCAGCTGTAGATCTTAG
CCACTTTTTAAAAGAAAAGGGGGGACTGGAAGGGCTAATTCACTCCCAACGAAGACAAGATATCCTTGAT
CTGTGGATCTACCACACACAAGGCTACTTCCCTGATTGGCAGAACTACACACCAGGGCCAGGGATCAGAT
ATCCACTGACCTTTGGATGGTGCTACAAGCTAGTACCAGTTGAGCAAGAGAAGGTAGAAGAAGCCAATGA
AGGAGAGAACACCCGCTTGTTACACCCTGTGAGCCTGCATGGGATGGATGACCCGGAGAGAGAAGTATTA
GAGTGGAGGTTTGACAGCCGCCTAGCATTTCATCACATGGCCCGAGAGCTGCATCCGGACTGTACTGGGT
CTCTCTGGTTAGACCAGATCTGAGCCTGGGAGCTCTCTGGCTAACTAGGGAACCCACTGCTTAAGCCTCA
ATAAAGCTTGCCTTGAGTGCTTCAAGTAGTGTGTGCCCGTCTGTTGTGTGACTCTGGTAACTAGAGATCC
CTCAGACCCTTTTAGTCAGTGTGGAAAATCTCTAGCAGGGCCCGTTTAAACCCGCTGATCAGCCTCGACT
GTGCCTTCTAGTTGCCAGCCATCTGTTGTTTGCCCCTCCCCCGTGCCTTCCTTGACCCTGGAAGGTGCCA
CTCCCACTGTCCTTTCCTAATAAAATGAGGAAATTGCATCGCATTGTCTGAGTAGGTGTCATTCTATTCT
GGGGGGTGGGGTGGGGCAGGACAGCAAGGGGGAGGATTGGGAAGACAATAGCAGGCATGCTGGGGATGCG
GTGGGCTCTATGGCTTCTGAGGCGGAAAGAACCAGCTGGGGCTCTAGGGGGTATCCCC
[124 nt withheld, positions 10419-10542]
C
[91 nt withheld, positions 10544-10634]
A
[49 nt withheld, positions 10636-10684]
CCTTTGACGTTGGAGTCCACGTTCTTT
[37 nt withheld, positions 10712-10748]
ACCCTATCTCGGTCTATTCTTTTGATTTATAAGGGATTTTGCCGATTTCGGCCTATTGGTTAAAAAATGA
GCTGATTTAACAAAAATTTAACGCGAATTAATTCTGTGGAATGTGTGTCAGTTAGGGTGTGGAAAGTCCC
CAGGCTCCCCAGCAGGCAGAAGTATGCAAAGCATGCATCTCAATTAGTCAGCAACCAGGTGTGGAAAGTC
CCCAGGCTCCCCAGCAGGCAGAAGTATGCAAAGCATGCATCTCAATTAGTCAGCAACCATAGTCCCGCCC
CTAACTCCGCCCAGTTCCGCCCATTCTCCGCCCCATGGCTGACTAATTTTTTTTATTTATGCAGAGGCCG
AGGCCGCCTCTGCCTCTGAGCTATTCCAGAAGTAGTGAGGAGGCTTTTTTGGAGGCCTAGGCTTTTGCAA
AAAGCTCCCGGGAGCTTGTATATCCATTTTCGGATCTGATCAGCACGTGTTGACAATTAATCATCGGCAT
AGTATATCGGCATAGTATAATACGACAAGGTGAGGAACTAAACCATGGCCAAGTTGACCAGTGCCGTTCC
GGTGCTCACCGCGCGCGACGTCGCCGGAGCGGTCGAGTTCTGGACCGACCGGCTCGGGTTCTCCCGGGAC
TTCGTGGAGGACGACTTCGCCGGTGTGGTCCGGGACGACGTGACCCTGTTCATCAGCGCGGTCCAGGACC
AGGTGGTGCCGGACAACACCCTGGCCTGGGTGTGGGTGCGCGGCCTGGACGAGCTGTACGCCGAGTGGTC
GGAGGTCGTGTCCACGAACTTCCGGGACGCCTCCGGGCCGGCCATGACCGAGATCGGCGAGCAGCCGTGG
GGGCGGGAGTTCGCCCTGCGCGACCCGGCCGGCAACTGCGTGCACTTCGTGGCCGAGGAGCAGGACTGAC
ACGTGCTACGAGATTTCGATTCCACCGCCGCCTTCTATGAAAGGTTGGGCTTCGGAATCGTTTTCCGGGA
CGCCGGCTGGATGATCCTCCAGCGCGGGGATCTCATGCTGGAGTTCTTCGCCCACCCCAACTTGTTTATT
GCAGCTTATAATGGTTACAAATAAAGCAATAGCATCACAAATTTCACAAATAAAGCATTTTTTTCACTGC
ATTCTAGTTGTGGTTTGTCCAAACTCATCAATGTATCTTATCATGTCTGTATACCGTCGACCTCTAGCTA
GAGCTTGGCGTAATCATGGTCATAGCTGTTTCCTGTGTGAAATTGTTATCCGCTCACAATTCCACACAAC
ATACGAGCCGGAAGCATAAAGTGTAAAGCCTGGGGTGCCTAATGAGTGAGCTAACTCACATTAATTGCGT
TGCGCTCACTGCCCGCTTTCCAGTCGGGAAACCTGTCGTGCCAGCTGCATTAATGAATCGGCCAACGCGC
GGGGAGAGGCGGTTTGCGTATTGGGCGCTCTTCCGCTTCCTCGCTCACTGACTCGCTGCGCTCGGTCGTT
CGGCTGCGGCGAGCGGTATCAGCTCACTCAAAGGCGGTAATACGGTTATCCACAGAATCAGGGGATAACG
CAGGAAAGAACATGTGAGCAAAAGGCCAGCAAAAGGCCAGGAACCGTAAAAAGGCCGCGTTGCTGGCGTT
TTTCCATAGGCTCCGCCCCCCTGACGAGCATCACAAAAATCGACGCTCAAGTCAGAGGTGGCGAAACCCG
ACAGGACTATAAAGATACCAGGCGTTTCCCCCTGGAAGCTCCCTCGTGCGCTCTCCTGTTCCGACCCTGC
CGCTTACCGGATACCTGTCCGCCTTTCTCCCTTCGGGAAGCGTGGCGCTTTCTCATAGCTCACGCTGTAG
GTATCTCAGTTCGGTGTAGGTCGTTCGCTCCAAGCTGGGCTGTGTGCACGAACCCCCCGTTCAGCCCGAC
CGCTGCGCCTTATCCGGTAACTATCGTCTTGAGTCCAACCCGGTAAGACACGACTTATCGCCACTGGCAG
CAGCCACTGGTAACAGGATTAGCAGAGCGAGGTATGTAGGCGGTGCTACAGAGTTCTTGAAGTGGTGGCC
TAACTACGGCTACACTAGAAGAACAGTATTTGGTATCTGCGCTCTGCTGAAGCCAGTTACCTTCGGAAAA
AGAGTTGGTAGCTCTTGATCCGGCAAACAAACCACCGCTGGTAGCGGTGGTTTTTTTGTTTGCAAGCAGC
AGATTACGCGCAGAAAAAAAGGATCTCAAGAAGATCCTTTGATCTTTTCTACGGGGTCTGACGCTCAGTG
GAACGAAAACTCACGTTAAGGGATTTTGGTCATGAGATTATCAAAAAGGATCTTCACCTAGATCCTTTTA
AATTAAAAATGAAGTTTTAAATCAATCTAAAGTATATATGAGTAAACTTGGTCTGACAGTTACCAATGCT
TAATCAGTGAGGCACCTATCTCAGCGATCTGTCTATTTCGTTCATCCATAGTTGCCTGACTCCCCGTCGT
GTAGATAACTACGATACGGGAGGGCTTACCATCTGGCCCCAGTGCTGCAATGATACCGCGAGACCCACGC
TCACCGGCTCCAGATTTATCAGCAATAAACCAGCCAGCCGGAAGGGCCGAGCGCAGAAGTGGTCCTGCAA
CTTTATCCGCCTCCATCCAGTCTATTAATTGTTGCCGGGAAGCTAGAGTAAGTAGTTCGCCAGTTAATAG
TTTGCGCAACGTTGTTGCCATTGCTACAGGCATCGTGGTGTCACGCTCGTCGTTTGGTATGGCTTCATTC
AGCTCCGGTTCCCAACGATCAAGGCGAGTTACATGATCCCCCATGTTGTGCAAAAAAGCGGTTAGCTCCT
TCGGTCCTCCGATCGTTGTCAGAAGTAAGTTGGCCGCAGTGTTATCACTCATGGTTATGGCAGCACTGCA
TAATTCTCTTACTGTCATGCCATCCGTAAGATGCTTTTCTGTGACTGGTGAGTACTCAACCAAGTCATTC
TGAGAATAGTGTATGCGGCGACCGAGTTGCTCTTGCCCGGCGTCAATACGGGATAATACCGCGCCACATA
GCAGAACTTTAAAAGTGCTCATCATTGGAAAACGTTCTTCGGGGCGAAAACTCTCAAGGATCTTACCGCT
GTTGAGATCCAGTTCGATGTAACCCACTCGTGCACCCAACTGATCTTCAGCATCTTTTACTTTCACCAGC
GTTTCTGGGTGAGCAAAAACAGGAAGGCAAAATGCCGCAAAAAAGGGAATAAGGGCGACACGGAAATGTT
GAATACTCATACTCTTCCTTTTTCAATATTATTGAAGCATTTATCAGGGTTATTGTCTCATGAGCGGATA
CATATTTGAATGTATTTAGAAAAATAAACAAATAGGGGTTCCGCGCACATTTCCCCGAAAAGTGCCACCT
GACGTCGACGGATCGGGAGATCTCCCGATCCCCTATGGTGCACTCTCAGTACAATCTGCTCTGATGCCGC
ATAGTTAAGCCAGTATCTGCTCCCTGCTTGTGTGTTGGAGGTCGCTGAGTAGTGCGC
Features (pLannotate 1.2.2; 36 found; start..end, strand, type, name):
    114..493     +  enhancer       CMV enhancer: human cytomegalovirus immediate early enhancer
    494..693     +  promoter       CMV promoter: human cytomegalovirus (CMV) immediate early promoter
    711..891     +  LTR            5' LTR (truncated): truncated 5' long terminal repeat (LTR) from HIV-1
    938..1063    +  misc_feature   HIV-1 Ψ: packaging signal of human immunodeficiency virus type 1
   1047..1410    +  CDS            HIV-1 gag (fragment): gag protein from human immunodeficiency virus 1; gag
   1556..1789    +  misc_feature   RRE: The Rev response element (RRE) of HIV-1 allows for Rev-dependent mRNA export from the nucleus to the cytoplasm.
   2166..2266    +  CDS            Rev (fragment): human immunodeficiency virus 1 (HIV-1) Rev protein; rev; enhances nuclear export of unspliced and incompletely spliced viral mRNAs
   2316..2433    +  misc_feature   cPPT/CTS: central polypurine tract and central termination sequence of HIV-1
   2482..2500    +  CDS            small t antigen (fragment): SV40 (simian virus 40) small t antigen
   2526..2737    +  promoter       EF-1α core promoter: core promoter for human elongation factor EF-1α
   2809..3492    +  CDS            Apobec1: ABEC1_RAT - Experimental evidence at protein level: Swiss-Prot protein existence level 1. Catalytic component of the apolipoprotein B mRNA editing enzyme complex which is responsible for the postranscriptional editing of a CAA codon for Gln to a UAA codon for stop in the APOB mRNA. May also play a role in the epigenetic regulation of gene expression by participating in DNA demethylation. From Rattus norvegicus (Rat).
   3589..7689    +  CDS            Cas9: Cas9 (Csn1) endonuclease from the Streptococcus pyogenes Type II CRISPR/Cas system generates RNA-guided double strand breaks in DNA
   7999..8247    +  CDS            UGI: UNGI_BPPB2 - Experimental evidence at protein level: Swiss-Prot protein existence level 1. This protein binds specifically and reversibly to the host uracil-DNA glycosylase, preventing removal of uracil residues from PBS2 DNA by the host uracil-excision repair system. From Bacillus phage PBS2 (Bacteriophage PBS2).
   8401..8799    +  CDS            BSD: blasticidin S deaminase; Aspergillus terreus BSD; confers resistance to blasticidin
   8800..8821    +  misc_feature   MCS (fragment): pBluescript multiple cloning site
   8824..9412    +  misc_feature   WPRE: woodchuck hepatitis virus posttranscriptional regulatory element
   9349..9930    +  CDS            nef (fragment): NEF_HV1H2 - Experimental evidence at protein level: Swiss-Prot protein existence level 1. Extracellular Nef protein targets CD4(+) T-lymphocytes for apoptosis by interacting with CXCR4 surface receptors. From Human immunodeficiency virus type 1 group M subtype B (isolate HXB2) (HIV-1).
   9937..10117   +  LTR            5' LTR (truncated): truncated 5' long terminal repeat (LTR) from HIV-1
  10149..10373   +  polyA_signal   bGH poly(A) signal: bovine growth hormone polyadenylation signal
  10377..10398   +  promoter       SV40 promoter (fragment): SV40 enhancer and early promoter
  10419..10847   +  rep_origin     f1 ori (sequence partly withheld): f1 bacteriophage origin of replication; arrow indicates direction of (+) strand synthesis
  10874..10945   +  promoter       SV40 promoter (fragment): SV40 enhancer and early promoter
  10946..11017   +  promoter       SV40 promoter (fragment): SV40 enhancer and early promoter
  11021..11155   +  rep_origin     SV40 ori: SV40 origin of replication
  11217..11264   +  promoter       EM7 promoter: synthetic bacterial promoter&nbsp
  11283..11657   +  CDS            BleoR: antibiotic-binding protein; Sh ble from Streptoalloteichus hindustanus; confers resistance to bleomycin, phleomycin, and Zeocin™
  11667..11792   +  CDS            ble (fragment): BLE_KLEPN - Experimental evidence at protein level: Swiss-Prot protein existence level 1. Binding protein with a strong affinity to the bleomycin family of antibiotics. Binds to CL990; an antimitotic-antibiotic compound. From Klebsiella pneumoniae.
  11787..11908   +  polyA_signal   SV40 poly(A) signal: SV40 polyadenylation signal
  11979..12001   -  protein_bind   lac operator (fragment): The lac repressor binds to the lac operator to inhibit transcription in E. coli. This inhibition can be relieved by adding lactose or isopropyl-β-D-thiogalactopyranoside (IPTG). lac repressor encoded by lacI
  12005..12035   -  promoter       lac promoter: promoter for the E. coli lac operon
  12050..12071   -  protein_bind   CAP binding site: CAP binding activates transcription in the presence of cAMP. E. coli catabolite activator protein
  12084..12176   -  CDS            lacI (fragment): lac repressor; lacI; The lac repressor binds to the lac operator to inhibit transcription in E. coli. This inhibition can be relieved by adding lactose or isopropyl-β-D-thiogalactopyranoside (IPTG).
  12359..12947   -  rep_origin     ori: high-copy-number ColE1/pMB1/pBR322/pUC origin of replication
  13118..13978   -  CDS            AmpR: β-lactamase; bla; confers resistance to ampicillin, carbenicillin, and related antibiotics
  13979..14083   -  promoter       AmpR promoter: bla
  14142..14194   -  misc_feature   bom (fragment): basis of mobility region from pBR322
