[The description below was written by a language model from this plasmid's Addgene catalogue record and pLannotate feature annotations shown in this document.]
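Description:
SpCas9-NRCH-YE1-BE4max is a lentiviral transfer plasmid of about 14.2 kb, built on the pFUGW backbone, for delivering a cytosine base editor to mammalian cells. It is propagated in E. coli through a high-copy ColE1/pUC-type origin with ampicillin selection. The backbone also carries an f1 origin, an SV40 origin and an EM7-driven bleomycin/Zeocin resistance cassette. The viral portion has a third-generation-style layout: a CMV enhancer/promoter fused to a truncated HIV-1 5' LTR drives transcription of the genomic RNA in packaging cells. This is followed by the Ψ packaging signal with a gag fragment, the RRE for Rev-dependent export, and the cPPT/CTS. Downstream of the payload lie a WPRE to boost transcript expression, a truncated 3' LTR and a bGH polyadenylation signal.

The payload is a single open reading frame of roughly 6 kb, human codon-optimized and driven by the short EF-1α core (EFS) promoter. It fuses rat APOBEC1 cytidine deaminase, which per the construct name is the YE1 variant, to a Streptococcus pyogenes Cas9 in its NRCH PAM-variant form, followed by uracil glycosylase inhibitor (UGI) from phage PBS2. The feature table annotates one UGI unit, and the specific deaminase and Cas9 mutations are not listed in the record. The fusion ends in an NLS and a FLAG tag, then a P2A self-cleaving peptide linked to blasticidin S deaminase, so transduced cells expressing the editor can be selected with blasticidin. No guide RNA cassette is annotated, so guides must be supplied separately. The associated work concerns measuring and predicting editing efficiencies and outcomes across diverse base editors, which fits use of this plasmid to generate editor-expressing cells.
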