Addgene plasmid #198549: SpCas9-NRCH-YE1-BE4max
Purpose: Expresses human codon-optimized SpCas9-NRCH-YE1-BE4max and blasticidin resistance: EFS promoter-SpCas9-NRCH-YE1-BE4max-NLS-FLAG-P2A-BSD
Depositing lab: Hyongbum Kim. Depositing organization: Yonsei University Health System. Publication: Deep learning models to predict the editing efficiencies and outcomes of diverse base editors. Kim N, Choi S, Kim S, Song M, Seo JH, Min S, Park J, Cho SR, Kim HH. Nat Biotechnol. 2024 Mar;42(3):484-497. doi: 10.1038/s41587-023-01792-x PubMed 37188916.
Backbone
  Vector backbone: pFUGW
  Total vector size (bp): 14256
  Vector type: Mammalian Expression, Lentiviral, CRISPR
  Selectable markers: Blasticidin
Growth in bacteria
  Bacterial resistance: Ampicillin, 100 μg/mL
  Growth temperature: 37°C
  Growth strain: NEB Stable
  Copy number: Unknown
Gene/Insert
  Gene/Insert name: SpCas9-NRCH-YE1-BE4max
  Species: H. sapiens (human)
  Insert size (bp): 6048
  Promoter: EFS
  Tag / fusion protein: NLS (C terminal on insert); FLAG (C terminal on insert); BSD (C terminal on insert)
  Cloning method: Gibson Cloning
  Sequencing primers: 5′ 5' - ggtcttgaaaggagtgggaattgg - 3'; 3′ 5' - CAGGTCGCTTGTCGCCTCC - 3'
Terms and licenses: Academic/Nonprofit Terms; Industry Terms: Not Available to Industry
How to cite: SpCas9-NRCH-YE1-BE4max was a gift from Hyongbum Kim (Addgene plasmid # 198549 ; http://n2t.net/addgene:198549 ; RRID:Addgene_198549)
