>Addgene plasmid #198549 | SpCas9-NRCH-YE1-BE4max | depositor partial sequence | sequence record 384712 | SpCas9-NRCH-YE1-BE4max sequence 6048 bps
ATGAAACGGACAGCCGACGGAAGCGAGTTCGAGTCACCAAAGAAGAAGCGGAAAGTCTCCTCAGAGACTG
GGCCTGTCGCCGTCGATCCAACCCTGCGCCGCCGGATTGAACCTCACGAGTTTGAAGTGTTCTTTGACCC
CCGGGAGCTGAGAAAGGAGACATGCCTGCTGTACGAGATCAACTGGGGAGGCAGGCACTCCATCTGGAGG
CACACCTCTCAGAACACAAATAAGCACGTGGAGGTGAACTTCATCGAGAAGTTTACCACAGAGCGGTACT
TCTGCCCCAATACCAGATGTAGCATCACATGGTTTCTGAGCTATTCCCCTTGCGGAGAGTGTAGCAGGGC
CATCACCGAGTTCCTGTCCAGATATCCACACGTGACACTGTTTATCTACATCGCCAGGCTGTATCACCAC
GCAGACCCAGAGAATAGGCAGGGCCTGCGCGATCTGATCAGCTCCGGCGTGACCATCCAGATCATGACAG
AGCAGGAGTCCGGCTACTGCTGGCGGAACTTCGTGAATTATTCTCCTAGCAACGAGGCCCACTGGCCTAG
GTACCCACACCTGTGGGTGCGCCTGTACGTGCTGGAGCTGTATTGCATCATCCTGGGCCTGCCCCCTTGT
CTGAATATCCTGCGGAGAAAGCAGCCCCAGCTGACCTTCTTTACAATCGCCCTGCAGTCTTGTCACTATC
AGAGGCTGCCACCCCACATCCTGTGGGCCACAGGCCTGAAGTCTGGAGGATCTAGCGGAGGATCCTCTGG
CAGCGAGACACCAGGAACAAGCGAGTCAGCAACACCAGAGAGCAGTGGCGGCAGCAGCGGCGGCAGCGAC
AAGAAGTACAGCATCGGCCTGGCCATCGGCACCAACTCTGTGGGCTGGGCCGTGATCACCGACGAGTACA
AGGTGCCCAGCAAGAAATTCAAGGTGCTGGGCAACACCGACCGGCACAGCATCAAGAAGAACCTGATCGG
AGCCCTGCTGTTCGACAGCGGCGAAACAGCCGAGGCCACCCGGCTGAAGAGAACCGCCAGAAGAAGATAC
ACCAGACGGAAGAACCGGATCTGCTATCTGCAAGAGATCTTCAGCAACGAGATGGCCAAGGTGGACGACA
GCTTCTTCCACAGACTGGAAGAGTCCTTCCTGGTGGAAGAGGATAAGAAGCACGAGCGGCACCCCATCTT
CGGCAACATCGTGGACGAGGTGGCCTACCACGAGAAGTACCCCACCATCTACCACCTGAGAAAGAAACTG
GTGGACAGCACCGACAAGGCCGACCTGCGGCTGATCTATCTGGCCCTGGCCCACATGATCAAGTTCCGGG
GCCACTTCCTGATCGAGGGCGACCTGAACCCCGACAACAGCGACGTGGACAAGCTGTTCATCCAGCTGGT
GCAGACCTACAACCAGCTGTTCGAGGAAAACCCCATCAACGCCAGCGGCGTGGACGCCAAGGCCATCCTG
TCTGCCAGACTGAGCAAGAGCAGACGGCTGGAAAATCTGATCGCCCAGCTGCCCGGCGAGAAGAAGAATG
GCCTGTTCGGAAACCTGATTGCCCTGAGCCTGGGCCTGACCCCCAACTTCAAGAGCAACTTCGACCTGGC
CGAGGATGCCAAACTGCAGCTGAGCAAGGACACCTACGACGACGACCTGGACAACCTGCTGGCCCAGATC
GGCGACCAGTACGCCGACCTGTTTCTGGCCGCCAAGAACCTGTCCGACGCCATCCTGCTGAGCGACATCC
TGAGAGTGAACACCGAGATCACCAAGGCCCCCCTGAGCGCCTCTATGGTGAAGAGATACGACGAGCACCA
CCAGGACCTGACCCTGCTGAAAGCTCTCGTGCGGCAGCAGCTGCCTGAGAAGTACAAAGAGATTTTCTTC
GACCAGAGCAAGAACGGCTACGCCGGCTACATTGACGGCGGAGCCAGCCAGGAAGAGTTCTACAAGTTCA
TCAAGCCCATCCTGGAAAAGATGGACGGCACCGAGGAACTGCTCGTGAAGCTGAACAGAGAGGACCTGCT
GCGGAAGCAGCGGACCTTCGACAACGGCATCATCCCCCACCAGATCCACCTGGGAGAGCTGCACGCCATT
CTGCGGCGGCAGGGCGATTTTTACCCATTCCTGAAGGACAACCGGGAAAAGATCGAGAAGATCCTGACCT
TCCGCATCCCCTACTACGTGGGCCCTCTGGCCAGGGGAAACAGCAGATTCGCCTGGATGACCAGAAAGAG
CGAGGAAACCATCACCCCCTGGAACTTCGAGGAAGTGGTGGACAAGGGCGCTTCCGCCCAGAGCTTCATC
GAGCGGATGACCAACTTCGATAAGAACCTGCCCAACGAGAAGGTGCTGCCCAAGCACAGCCTGCTGTACG
AGTACTTCACCGTGTATAACGAGCTGACCAAAGTGAAATACGTGACCGAGGGAATGAGAAAGCCCGCCTT
CCTGAGCGGCGAGCAGAAAAAGGCCATCGTGGACCTGCTGTTCAAGACCAACCGGAAAGTGACCGTGAAG
CAGCTGAAAGAGGACTACTTCAAGAAAATCGAGTGCTTCGACTCCGTGGAAATCTCCGGCGTGGAAGATC
GGTTCAACGCCTCCCTGGGCACATACCACGATCTGCTGAAAATTATCAAGGACAAGGACTTCCTGGACAA
TGAGGAAAACGAGGACATTCTGGAAGATATCGTGCTGACCCTGACACTGTTTGAGGACAGAGAGATGATC
GAGGAACGGCTGAAAACCTATGCCCACCTGTTCGACGACAAAGTGATGAAGCAGCTGAAGCGGCTGAGAT
ACACCGGCTGGGGCAGGCTGAGCCGGAAGCTGATCAACGGCATCCGGGACAAGCAGTCCGGCAAGACAAT
CCTGGATTTCCTGAAGTCCGACGGCTTCGCCAACAGAAACTTCATGCAGCTGATCCACGACGACAGCCTG
ACCTTTAAAGAGGACATCCAGAAAGCCCAGGTGTCCGGCCAGGGCGATAGCCTGCACGAGCACATTGCCA
ATCTGGCCGGCAGCCCCGCCATTAAGAAGGGCATCCTGCAGACAGTGAAGGTGGTGGACGAGCTCGTGAA
AGTGATGGGCGGCCACAAGCCCGAGAACATCGTGATCGAAATGGCCAGAGAGAACCAGACCACCCAGAAG
GGACAGAAGAACAGCCGCGAGAGAATGAAGCGGATCGAAGAGGGCATCAAAGAGCTGGGCAGCCAGATCC
TGAAAGAACACCCCGTGGAAAACACCCAGCTGCAGAACGAGAAGCTGTACCTGTACTACCTGCAGAATGG
GCGGGATATGTACGTGGACCAGGAACTGGACATCAACCGGCTGTCCGACTACGATGTGGACCATATCGTG
CCTCAGAGCTTTCTGAAGGACGACTCCATCGACAACAAGGTGCTGACCAGAAGCGACAAGAACCGGGGCA
AGAGCGACAACGTGCCCTCCGAAGAGGTCGTGAAGAAGATGAAGAACTACTGGCGGCAGCTGCTGAACGC
CAAGCTGATTACCCAGAGAAAGTTCGACAATCTGACCAAGGCCGAGAGAGGCGGCCTGAGCGAACTGGAT
AAGGCCGGCTTCATCAAGAGACAGCTGGTGGAAACCCGGCAGATCACAAAGCACGTGGCACAGATCCTGG
ACTCCCGGATGAACACTAAGTACGACGAGAATGACAAGCTGATCCGGGAAGTGAAAGTGATCACCCTGAA
GTCCAAGCTGGTGTCCGATTTCCGGAAGGATTTCCAGTTTTACAAAGTGCGCGAGATCAACAACTACCAC
CACGCCCACGACGCCTACCTGAACGCCGTCGTGGGAACCGCCCTGATCAAAAAGTACCCTAAGCTGGAAA
GCGAGTTCGTGTACGGCGACTACAAGGTGTACGACGTGCGGAAGATGATCGCCAAGAGCGAGCAGGAAAT
CGGCAAGGCTACCGCCAAGTACTTCTTCTACAGCAACATCATGAACTTTTTCAAGACCGAGATTACCCTG
GCCAACGGCGAGATCCGGAAGCGGCCTCTGATCGAGACAAACGGCGAAACCGGGGAGATCGTGTGGGATA
AGGGCCGGGATTTTGCCACCGTGCGGAAAGTGCTGAGCATGCCCCAAGTGAATATCGTGAAAAAGACCGA
GGTGCAGACAGGCGGCTTCAGCAAAGAGTCTATCCTGCCCAAGGGCAACAGCGATAAGCTGATCGCCAGA
AAGAAGGACTGGGACCCTAAGAAGTACGGCGGCTTCAACAGCCCCACCGTGGCCTATTCTGTGCTGGTGG
TGGCCAAAGTGGAAAAGGGCAAGTCCAAGAAACTGAAGAGTGTGAAAGAGCTACTGGGGATCACCATCAT
GGAAAGAAGCAGCTTCGAGAAGAATCCCATCGACTTTCTGGAAGCCAAGGGCTACAAAGAAGTGAAAAAG
GACCTGATCATCAAGCTGCCTAAGTACTCCCTGTTCGAGCTGGAAAACGGCCGGAAGAGAATGCTGGCCT
CTGCCGGCGTGCTGCAGAAGGGAAACGAACTGGCCCTGCCCTCCAAATATGTGAACTTCCTGTACCTGGC
CAGCCACTATGAGAAGCTGAAGGGCTCCCCCGAGGATAATGAGCAGAAACAGCTGTTTGTGGAACAGCAC
AAGCACTACCTGGACGAGATCATCGAGCAGATCAGCGAGTTCTCCAAGAGAGTGATCCTGGCCGACGCTA
ATCTGGACAAAGTGCTGTCCGCCTACAACAAGCACCGGGATAAGCCCATCAGAGAGCAGGCCGAGAATAT
CATCCACCTGTTTACCCTGACCAATCTGGGAGCCCCTGCCGCCTTCAAGTACTTTGACACCACCATCAAC
CGGAAGCAGTACAACACCACCAAAGAGGTGCTGGACGCCACCCTGATCCGGCAGAGCATCACCGGCCTGT
ACGAGACACGGATCGACCTGTCTCAGCTGGGAGGCGACAGCGGCGGGAGCGGCGGGAGCGGGGGGAGCAC
TAATCTGAGCGACATCATTGAGAAGGAGACTGGGAAACAGCTGGTCATTCAGGAGTCCATCCTGATGCTG
CCTGAGGAGGTGGAGGAAGTGATCGGCAACAAGCCAGAGTCTGACATCCTGGTGCACACCGCCTACGACG
AGTCCACAGATGAGAATGTGATGCTGCTGACCTCTGACGCCCCCGAGTATAAGCCTTGGGCCCTGGTCAT
CCAGGATTCTAACGGCGAGAATAAGATCAAGATGCTGAGCGGAGGATCCGGAGGATCTGGAGGCAGCACC
AACCTGTCTGACATCATCGAGAAGGAGACAGGCAAGCAGCTGGTCATCCAGGAGAGCATCCTGATGCTGC
CCGAAGAAGTCGAAGAAGTGATCGGAAACAAGCCTGAGAGCGATATCCTGGTCCATACCGCCTACGACGA
GAGTACCGACGAAAATGTGATGCTGCTGACATCCGACGCCCCAGAGTATAAGCCCTGGGCTCTGGTCATC
CAGGATTCCAACGGAGAGAACAAAATCAAAATGCTGTCTGGCGGCTCAAAAAGAACCGCCGACGGCAGCG
AATTCGAGCCCAAGAAGAAGAGGAAAGTCGATTACAAAGACGATGACGATAAGGGATCCGGCGCAACAAA
CTTCTCTCTGCTGAAACAAGCCGGAGATGTCGAAGAGAATCCTGGACCGATGGCCAAGCCTTTGTCTCAA
GAAGAATCCACCCTCATTGAAAGAGCAACGGCTACAATCAACAGCATCCCCATCTCTGAAGACTACAGCG
TCGCCAGCGCAGCTCTCTCTAGCGACGGCCGCATCTTCACTGGTGTCAATGTATATCATTTTACTGGGGG
ACCTTGTGCAGAACTCGTGGTGCTGGGCACTGCTGCTGCTGCGGCAGCTGGCAACCTGACTTGTATCGTC
GCGATCGGAAATGAGAACAGGGGCATCTTGAGCCCCTGCGGACGGTGCCGACAGGTGCTTCTCGATCTGC
ATCCTGGGATCAAAGCCATAGTGAAGGACAGTGATGGACAGCCGACGGCAGTTGGGATTCGTGAATTGCT
GCCCTCTGGTTATGTGTGGGAGGGCTAA
